Addgene plasmid #193474: pAF0286 Ef1a-Cp36_attB-BFP acceptor
Purpose: Acceptor plasmid for 3 plasmid recombination assay
Depositing lab: Patrick Hsu. Depositing organization: University of California, Berkeley. Publication: Systematic discovery of recombinases for efficient integration of large DNA sequences into the human genome. Durrant MG, Fanton A, Tycko J, Hinks M, Chandrasekaran SS, Perry NT, Schaepe J, Du PP, Lotfy P, Bassik MC, Bintu L, Bhatt AS, Hsu PD. Nat Biotechnol. 2022 Oct 10. pii: 10.1038/s41587-022-01494-w. doi: 10.1038/s41587-022-01494-w. PubMed 36217031.
Backbone
  Vector backbone: pCB215
  Vector type: Mammalian Expression
Growth in bacteria
  Bacterial resistance: Ampicillin, 100 μg/mL
  Growth temperature: 37°C
  Growth strain: NEB Stable
  Copy number: High Copy
Gene/Insert
  Gene/Insert name: Cp36_attB
  Species: sourced from various phage and bacterial genomes, human codon-optomized
  Promoter: Ef1a
  Cloning method: Restriction Enzyme; 5′ cloning site Unknown (unknown if destroyed)
Terms and licenses: Academic/Nonprofit Terms; Industry Terms: Not Available to Industry
How to cite: pAF0286 Ef1a-Cp36_attB-BFP acceptor was a gift from Patrick Hsu (Addgene plasmid # 193474 ; http://n2t.net/addgene:193474 ; RRID:Addgene_193474)
