[The description below was written by a language model from this plasmid's Addgene catalogue record and pLannotate feature annotations shown in this document.]
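Description:
pAF0286 Ef1a-Cp36_attB-BFP acceptor is a small (about 4.2 kb) mammalian expression plasmid built on the pCB215 backbone and designed as the acceptor component of a three-plasmid recombination assay for testing serine/large recombinases. It is propagated in E. coli through a high-copy ColE1/pUC-type origin and selected with ampicillin through the bla β-lactamase gene driven by its native AmpR promoter. No mammalian selection marker or viral elements are annotated, so it appears intended for transient transfection.

The mammalian cassette consists of the strong constitutive human EF-1α promoter, followed by the mTagBFP2 blue fluorescent protein coding sequence and a bovine growth hormone polyadenylation signal. The named insert, the Cp36 attB attachment site, is not called out in the automated feature table. The construct name and the roughly 100 bp unannotated gap between the EF-1α promoter and mTagBFP2 suggest it sits there, but the record does not confirm its position. The catalogue describes the insert source as phage and bacterial genomes; its note about human codon optimisation presumably refers to the recombinase genes in the wider collection rather than to a non-coding attachment site.

In this kind of assay, the acceptor is typically co-delivered with a plasmid expressing the cognate recombinase (here, Cp36) and a donor plasmid carrying the matching attP site. Recombination between attB and attP then rearranges the sequence downstream of the promoter and produces a change in fluorescence. BFP also marks cells that received the acceptor. The record does not state the exact readout, beyond the plasmid's role as the acceptor in screening recombinase activity in human cells.
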