Features (pLannotate 1.2.2; 6 found; start..end, strand, type, name):
     32..136     +  promoter       AmpR promoter: bla
    137..997     +  CDS            AmpR: β-lactamase; bla; confers resistance to ampicillin, carbenicillin, and related antibiotics
   1168..1756    +  rep_origin     ori: high-copy-number ColE1/pMB1/pBR322/pUC origin of replication
   1941..3119    +  promoter       EF-1α promoter: strong constitutive promoter for human elongation factor EF-1α
   3233..3943    +  CDS            mTagBFP2: mTagBFP2 is a basic (constitutively fluorescent) blue fluorescent protein published in 2011, derived from Entacmaea quadricolor. It is reported to be a very rapidly-maturing monomer with very low acid sensitivity.
   3977..4184    +  polyA_signal   bGH poly(A) signal: bovine growth hormone polyadenylation signal
>Addgene plasmid #193474 | pAF0286 Ef1a-Cp36_attB-BFP acceptor | addgene full sequence | sequence record 378322 | Addgene NGS Result
GACGTCAGGTGGCACTTTTCGGGGAAATGTGCGCGGAACCCCTATTTGTTTATTTTTCTAAATACATTCA
AATATGTATCCGCTCATGAGACAATAACCCTGATAAATGCTTCAATAATATTGAAAAAGGAAGAGTATGA
GTATTCAACATTTCCGTGTCGCCCTTATTCCCTTTTTTGCGGCATTTTGCCTTCCTGTTTTTGCTCACCC
AGAAACGCTGGTGAAAGTAAAAGATGCTGAAGATCAGTTGGGTGCACGAGTGGGTTACATCGAACTGGAT
CTCAACAGCGGTAAGATCCTTGAGAGTTTTCGCCCCGAAGAACGTTTTCCAATGATGAGCACTTTTAAAG
TTCTGCTATGTGGCGCGGTATTATCCCGTATTGACGCCGGGCAAGAGCAACTCGGTCGCCGCATACACTA
TTCTCAGAATGACTTGGTTGAGTACTCACCAGTCACAGAAAAGCATCTTACGGATGGCATGACAGTAAGA
GAATTATGCAGTGCTGCCATAACCATGAGTGATAACACTGCGGCCAACTTACTTCTGACAACGATCGGAG
GACCGAAGGAGCTAACCGCTTTTTTGCACAACATGGGGGATCATGTAACTCGCCTTGATCGTTGGGAACC
GGAGCTGAATGAAGCCATACCAAACGACGAGCGTGACACCACGATGCCTGTAGCAATGGCAACAACGTTG
CGCAAACTATTAACTGGCGAACTACTTACTCTAGCTTCCCGGCAACAATTAATAGACTGGATGGAGGCGG
ATAAAGTTGCAGGACCACTTCTGCGCTCGGCCCTTCCGGCTGGCTGGTTTATTGCTGATAAATCTGGAGC
CGGTGAGCGTGGGTCTCGCGGTATCATTGCAGCACTGGGGCCAGATGGTAAGCCCTCCCGTATCGTAGTT
ATCTACACGACGGGGAGTCAGGCAACTATGGATGAACGAAATAGACAGATCGCTGAGATAGGTGCCTCAC
TGATTAAGCATTGGTAACTGTCAGACCAAGTTTACTCATATATACTTTAGATTGATTTAAAACTTCATTT
TTAATTTAAAAGGATCTAGGTGAAGATCCTTTTTGATAATCTCATGACCAAAATCCCTTAACGTGAGTTT
TCGTTCCACTGAGCGTCAGACCCCGTAGAAAAGATCAAAGGATCTTCTTGAGATCCTTTTTTTCTGCGCG
TAATCTGCTGCTTGCAAACAAAAAAACCACCGCTACCAGCGGTGGTTTGTTTGCCGGATCAAGAGCTACC
AACTCTTTTTCCGAAGGTAACTGGCTTCAGCAGAGCGCAGATACCAAATACTGTTCTTCTAGTGTAGCCG
TAGTTAGGCCACCACTTCAAGAACTCTGTAGCACCGCCTACATACCTCGCTCTGCTAATCCTGTTACCAG
TGGCTGCTGCCAGTGGCGATAAGTCGTGTCTTACCGGGTTGGACTCAAGACGATAGTTACCGGATAAGGC
GCAGCGGTCGGGCTGAACGGGGGGTTCGTGCACACAGCCCAGCTTGGAGCGAACGACCTACACCGAACTG
AGATACCTACAGCGTGAGCTATGAGAAAGCGCCACGCTTCCCGAAGGGAGAAAGGCGGACAGGTATCCGG
TAAGCGGCAGGGTCGGAACAGGAGAGCGCACGAGGGAGCTTCCAGGGGGAAACGCCTGGTATCTTTATAG
TCCTGTCGGGTTTCGCCACCTCTGACTTGAGCGTCGATTTTTGTGATGCTCGTCAGGGGGGCGGAGCCTA
TGGAAAAACGCCAGCAACGCGGCCTTTTTACGGTTCCTGGCCTTTTGCTGGCCTTTTGCTCACATGTTCT
TTCCTGCGTTATCCCCTGATTCTGTGGATAACCGTATTACCGCCTTTGAGTGAGCTGATACCGCTCGCCG
CAGCCGAACGACCGAGCGCAGCGAGTCAGTGAGCGAGGAAGCGGAAGAGCGGCTCCGGTGCCCGTCAGTG
GGCAGAGCGCACATCGCCCACAGTCCCCGAGAAGTTGGGGGGAGGGGTCGGCAATTGAACCGGTGCCTAG
AGAAGGTGGCGCGGGGTAAACTGGGAAAGTGATGTCGTGTACTGGCTCCGCCTTTTTCCCGAGGGTGGGG
GAGAACCGTATATAAGTGCAGTAGTCGCCGTGAACGTTCTTTTTCGCAACGGGTTTGCCGCCAGAACACA
GGTAAGTGCCGTGTGTGGTTCCCGCGGGCCTGGCCTCTTTACGGGTTATGGCCCTTGCGTGCCTTGAATT
ACTTCCACCTGGCTGCAGTACGTGATTCTTGATCCCGAGCTTCGGGTTGGAAGTGGGTGGGAGAGTTCGA
GGCCTTGCGCTTAAGGAGCCCCTTCGCCTCGTGCTTGAGTTGAGGCCTGGCCTGGGCGCTGGGGCCGCCG
CGTGCGAATCTGGTGGCACCTTCGCGCCTGTCTCGCTGCTTTCGATAAGTCTCTAGCCATTTAAAATTTT
TGATGACCTGCTGCGACGCTTTTTTTCTGGCAAGATAGTCTTGTAAATGCGGGCCAAGATCTGCACACTG
GTATTTCGGTTTTTGGGGCCGCGGGCGGCGACGGGGCCCGTGCGTCCCAGCGCACATGTTCGGCGAGGCG
GGGCCTGCGAGCGCGGCCACCGAGAATCGGACGGGGGTAGTCTCAAGCTGGCCGGCCTGCTCTGGTGCCT
GGCCTCGCGCCGCCGTGTATCGCCCCGCCCTGGGCGGCAAGGCTGGCCCGGTCGGCACCAGTTGCGTGAG
CGGAAAGATGGCCGCTTCCCGGCCCTGCTGCAGGGAGCTCAAAATGGAGGACGCGGCGCTCGGGAGAGCG
GGCGGGTGAGTCACCCACACAAAGGAAAAGGGCCTTTCCGTCCTCAGCCGTCGCTTCATGTGACTCCACG
GAGTACCGGGCGCCGTCCAGGCACCTCGATTAGTTCTCGAGCTTTTGGAGTACGTCGTCTTTAGGTTGGG
GGGAGGGGTTTTATGCGATGGAGTTTCCCCACACTGAGTGGGTGGAGACTGAAGTTAGGCCAGCTTGGCA
CTTGATGTAATTCTCCTTGGAATTTGCCCTTTTTGAGTTTGGATCTTGGTTCATTCTCAAGCCTCAGACA
GTGGTTCAAAGTTTTTTTCTTCCATTTCAGGTGTCGTGAATAATTTATATATTAATAAAATTATACTCTT
AAAACAAAAAAGAAGCTCTAAAAAGAGCTTCTTTTTATAATTAAATTTATATTATTTTAATCTTTCTTCT
AACGCCGCCACCATGGTGTCTAAGGGCGAAGAGCTGATTAAGGAGAACATGCACATGAAGCTGTACATGG
AGGGCACCGTGGACAACCATCACTTCAAGTGCACATCCGAGGGCGAAGGCAAGCCCTACGAGGGCACCCA
GACCATGAGAATCAAGGTGGTCGAGGGCGGCCCTCTCCCCTTCGCCTTCGACATCCTGGCTACTAGCTTC
CTCTACGGCAGCAAGACCTTCATCAACCACACCCAGGGCATCCCCGACTTCTTCAAGCAGTCCTTCCCTG
AGGGCTTCACATGGGAGAGAGTCACCACATACGAAGACGGGGGCGTGCTGACCGCTACCCAGGACACCAG
CCTCCAGGACGGCTGCCTCATCTACAACGTCAAGATCAGAGGGGTGAACTTCACATCCAACGGCCCTGTG
ATGCAGAAGAAAACACTCGGCTGGGAGGCCTTCACCGAAACGCTGTACCCCGCTGACGGCGGCCTGGAAG
GCAGAAACGACATGGCCCTGAAGCTCGTGGGCGGGAGCCATCTGATCGCAAACGCCAAGACCACATATAG
ATCCAAGAAACCCGCTAAGAACCTCAAGATGCCTGGCGTCTACTATGTGGACTACAGACTGGAAAGAATC
AAGGAGGCCAACAACGAGACCTACGTCGAGCAGCACGAGGTGGCAGTGGCCAGATACTGCGACCTCCCTA
GCAAACTGGGGCACAAGCTTAATTAACTCGAGCTAGAGCTCGCTGATCAGCCTCGACTGTGCCTTCTAGT
TGCCAGCCATCTGTTGTTTGCCCCTCCCCCGTGCCTTCCTTGACCCTGGAAGGTGCCACTCCCACTGTCC
TTTCCTAATAAAATGAGGAAATTGCATCGCATTGTCTGAGTAGGTGTCATTCTATTCTGGGGGGTGGGGT
GGGGCAGGACAGCAAGGGGGAGGATTGGGAAGACAATAGCAGGCATGCTGGGGAC
